>Addgene plasmid #148093 | pnEA-NvH-CtPAN3_448-555_Y | addgene full sequence | sequence record 410781 | Addgene NGS Result
TAATACGACTCACTATAGGGGAATTGTGAGCGGATAACAATTCCCCACTAGTAATAATTTTGTTTAACTT
TAAGAAGGAGATATACCATGGGCAGCAGCCATCATCATCATCATCACAGCAGCGGTACCGGCAGCGGCGA
AAACCTTTACTTCCAGGGCCATATGCTCGAGGTTGAAAATGGTCGTATTGCACGTAGCCTGATGAAACTG
CTGACCATTCTGGAACGCGGTGATTATGACGGTGTTCCGAGCTGGTCAGAAACCGGTGATCGTTATCAGC
TGAAACTGTTCCGTGATTATGTTTTTCATCGTGTTGATGCAGATGGCAAACCGAATCTGAGTATTGGTCA
TATGCTGACCTGTATGAGCAAACTGGAAGCCGGTGTTGATGAAAACATTCTGCTGACCTCACGTGATAAT
GAAACCGTTTTTGTTCTGAGCTATCGCGAACTGCGTCAGATGTATGATCGTGCATTTAATGAACTGGTGA
AATGAGGATCCTAATAGTCTAGAGCTAGCCCTAGGAGATCCGGCTGCTAACAAAGCCCGAAAGGAAGCTG
AGTTGGCTGCTGCCACCGCTGAGCAATAACTAGCATAACCCCTTGGGGCCTCTAAACGGGTCTTGAGGGG
TTTTTTGCTGAAAGGAGGAACTATATCCGGATATCCCGCAAGAGGCCCGGCAGTACCGGCATAACCAAGC
CTATGCCTACAGCATCCAGGGTGACGGTGCCGAGGATGACGATGAGCGCATTGTTAGATTTCATACACGG
TGCCTGACTGCGTTAGCAATTTAACTGTGATAAACTACCGCATTAAAGCTTATCGATGATAAGCTGTCAA
ACATGAGAATTCTTGAAGACGAAAGGGCCTCGTGATACGCCTATTTTTATAGGTTAATGTCATGATAATA
ATGGTTTCTTAGACGTCAGGTGGCACTTTTCGGGGAAATGTGCGCGGAACCCCTATTTGTTTATTTTTCT
AAATACATTCAAATATGTATCCGCTCATGAGACAATAACCCTGATAAATGCTTCAATAATATTGAAAAAG
GAAGAGTATGAGTATTCAACATTTCCGTGTCGCCCTTATTCCCTTTTTTGCGGCATTTTGCCTTCCTGTT
TTTGCTCACCCAGAAACGCTGGTGAAAGTAAAAGATGCTGAAGATCAGTTGGGTGCACGAGTGGGTTACA
TCGAACTGGATCTCAACAGCGGTAAGATCCTTGAGAGTTTTCGCCCCGAAGAACGTTTTCCAATGATGAG
CACTTTTAAAGTTCTGCTATGTGGCGCGGTATTATCCCGTGTTGACGCCGGGCAAGAGCAACTCGGTCGC
CGCATACACTATTCTCAGAATGACTTGGTTGAGTACTCACCAGTCACAGAAAAGCATCTTACGGATGGCA
TGACAGTAAGAGAATTATGCAGTGCTGCCATAACCATGAGTGATAACACTGCGGCCAACTTACTTCTGAC
AACGATCGGAGGACCGAAGGAGCTAACCGCTTTTTTGCACAACATGGGGGATCATGTAACTCGCCTTGAT
CGTTGGGAACCGGAGCTGAATGAAGCCATACCAAACGACGAGCGTGACACCACGATGCCTGCAGCAATGG
CAACAACGTTGCGCAAACTATTAACTGGCGAACTACTTACTCTAGCTTCCCGGCAACAATTAATAGACTG
GATGGAGGCGGATAAAGTTGCAGGACCACTTCTGCGCTCGGCCCTTCCGGCTGGCTGGTTTATTGCTGAT
AAATCTGGAGCCGGTGAGCGTGGGTCTCGCGGTATCATTGCAGCACTGGGGCCAGATGGTAAGCCCTCCC
GTATCGTAGTTATCTACACGACGGGGAGTCAGGCAACTATGGATGAACGAAATAGACAGATCGCTGAGAT
AGGTGCCTCACTGATTAAGCATTGGTAACTGTCAGACCAAGTTTACTCATATATACTTTAGATTGATTTA
AAACTTCATTTTTAATTTAAAAGGATCTAGGTGAAGATCCTTTTTGATAATCTCATGACCAAAATCCCTT
AACGTGAGTTTTCGTTCCACTGAGCGTCAGACCCCGTAGAAAAGATCAAAGGATCTTCTTGAGATCCTTT
TTTTCTGCGCGTAATCTGCTGCTTGCAAACAAAAAAACCACCGCTACCAGCGGTGGTTTGTTTGCCGGAT
CAAGAGCTACCAACTCTTTTTCCGAAGGTAACTGGCTTCAGCAGAGCGCAGATACCAAATACTGTCCTTC
TAGTGTAGCCGTAGTTAGGCCACCACTTCAAGAACTCTGTAGCACCGCCTACATACCTCGCTCTGCTAAT
CCTGTTACCAGTGGCTGCTGCCAGTGGCGATAAGTCGTGTCTTACCGGGTTGGACTCAAGACGATAGTTA
CCGGATAAGGCGCAGCGGTCGGGCTGAACGGGGGGTTCGTGCACACAGCCCAGCTTGGAGCGAACGACCT
ACACCGAACTGAGATACCTACAGCGTGAGCTATGAGAAAGCGCCACGCTTCCCGAAGGGAGAAAGGCGGA
CAGGTATCCGGTAAGCGGCAGGGTCGGAACAGGAGAGCGCACGAGGGAGCTTCCAGGGGGAAACGCCTGG
TATCTTTATAGTCCTGTCGGGTTTCGCCACCTCTGACTTGAGCGTCGATTTTTGTGATGCTCGTCAGGGG
GGCGGAGCCTATGGAAAAACGCCAGCAACGCGGCCTTTTTACGGTTCCTGGCCTTTTGCTGGCCTTTTGC
TCACATGTTCTTTCCTGCGTTATCCCCTGATTCTGTGGATAACCGTATTACCGCCTTTGAGTGAGCTGAT
ACCGCTCGCCGCAGCCGAACGACCGAGCGCAGCGAGTCAGTGAGCGAGGAAGCGGAAGAGCGCCTGATGC
GGTATTTTCTCCTTACGCATCTGTGCGGTATTTCACACCGCAATGGTGCACTCTCAGTACAATCTGCTCT
GATGCCGCATAGTTAAGCCAGTATACACTCCGCTATCGCTACGTGACTGGGTCATGGCTGCGCCCCGACA
CCCGCCAACACCCGCTGACGCGCCCTGACGGGCTTGTCTGCTCCCGGCATCCGCTTACAGACAAGCTGTG
ACCGTCTCCGGGAGCTGCATGTGTCAGAGGTTTTCACCGTCATCACCGAAACGCGCGAGGCAGCTGCGGT
AAAGCTCATCAGCGTGGTCGTGAAGCGATTCACAGATGTCTGCCTGTTCATCCGCGTCCAGCTCGTTGAG
TTTCTCCAGAAGCGTTAATGTCTGGCTTCTGATAAAGCGGGCCATGTTAAGGGCGGTTTTTTCCTGTTTG
GTCACTGATGCCTCCGTGTAAGGGGGATTTCTGTTCATGGGGGTAATGATACCGATGAAACGAGAGAGGA
TGCTCACGATACGGGTTACTGATGATGAACATGCCCGGTTACTGGAACGTTGTGAGGGTAAACAACTGGC
GGTATGGATGCGGCGGGACCAGAGAAAAATCACTCAGGGTCAATGCCAGCGCTTCGTTAATACAGATGTA
GGTGTTCCACAGGGTAGCCAGCAGCATCCTGCGATGCAGATCCGGAACATAATGGTGCAGGGCGCTGACT
TCCGCGTTTCCAGACTTTACGAAACACGGAAACCGAAGACCATTCATGTTGTTGCTCAGGTCGCAGACGT
TTTGCAGCAGCAGTCGCTTCACGTTCGCTCGCGTATCGGTGATTCATTCTGCTAACCAGTAAGGCAACCC
CGCCAGCCTAGCCGGGTCCTCAACGACAGGAGCACGATCATGCGCACCCGTGGCCAGGACCCAACGCTGC
CCGAGATGCGCCGCGTGCGGCTGCTGGAGATGGCGGACGCGATGGATATGTTCTGCCAAGGGTTGGTTTG
CGCATTCACAGTTCTCCGCAAGAATTGATTGGCTCCAATTCTTGGAGTGGTGAATCCGTTAGCGAGGTGC
CGCCGGCTTCCATTCAGGTCGAGGTGGCCCGGCTCCATGCACCGCGACGCAACGCGGGGAGGCAGACAAG
GTATAGGGCGGCGCCTACAATCCATGCCAACCCGTTCCATGTGCTCGCCGAGGCGGCATAAATCGCCGTG
ACGATCAGCGGTCCAATGATCGAAGTTAGGCTGGTAAGAGCCGCGAGCGATCCTTGAAGCTGTCCCTGAT
GGTCGTCATCTACCTGCCTGGACAGCATGGCCTGCAACGCGGGCATCCCGATGCCGCCGGAAGCGAGAAG
AATCATAATGGGGAAGGCCATCCAGCCTCGCGTCGCGAACGCCAGCAAGACGTAGCCCAGCGCGTCGGCC
GCCATGCCGGCGATAATGGCCTGCTTCTCGCCGAAACGTTTGGTGGCGGGACCAGTGACGAAGGCTTGAG
CGAGGGCGTGCAAGATTCCGAATACCGCAAGCGACAGGCCGATCATCGTCGCGCTCCAGCGAAAGCGGTC
CTCGCCGAAAATGACCCAGAGCGCTGCCGGCACCTGTCCTACGAGTTGCATGATAAAGAAGACAGTCATA
AGTGCGGCGACGATAGTCATGCCCCGCGCCCACCGGAAGGAGCTGACTGGGTTGAAGGCTCTCAAGGGCA
TCGGTCGAGATCCCGGTGCCTAATGAGTGAGCTAACTTACATTAATTGCGTTGCGCTCACTGCCCGCTTT
CCAGTCGGGAAACTGTCGTGCCAGCTGCATTAATGAATCGGCCAACGCGCGGGGAGAGGCGGTTTGCGTA
TTGGGCGCCAGGGTGGTTTTTCTTTTCACCAGTGAGACGGGCAACAGCTGATTGCCCTTCACCGCCTGGC
CCTGAGAGAGTTGCAGCAAGCGGTCCACGCTGGTTTGCCCCAGCAGGCGAAAATCCTGTTTGATGGTGGT
TAACGGCGGGATATAACATGAGCTGTCTTCGGTATCGTCGTATCCCACTACCGAGATATCCGCACCAACG
CGCAGCCCGGACTCGGTAATGGCGCGCATTGCGCCCAGCGCCATCTGATCGTTGGCAACCAGCATCGCAG
TGGGAACGATGCCCTCATTCAGCATTTGCATGGTTTGTTGAAAACCGGACATGGCACTCCAGTCGCCTTC
CCGTTCCGCTATCGGCTGAATTTGATTGCGAGTGAGATATTTATGCCAGCCAGCCAGACGCAGACGCGCC
GAGACAGAACTTAATGGGCCCGCTAACAGCGCGATTTGCTGGTGACCCAATGCGACCAGATGCTCCACGC
CCAGTCGCGTACCGTCTTCATGGGAGAAAATAATACTGTTGATGGGTGTCTGGTCAGAGACATCAAGAAA
TAACGCCGGAACATTAGTGCAGGCAGCTTCCACAGCAATGGCATCCTGGTCATCCAGCGGATAGTTAATG
ATCAGCCCACTGACGCGTTGCGCGAGAAGATTGTGCACCGCCGCTTTACAGGCTTCGACGCCGCTTCGTT
CTACCATCGACACCACCACGCTGGCACCCAGTTGATCGGCGCGAGATTTAATCGCCGCGACAATTTGCGA
CGGCGCGTGCAGGGCCAGACTGGAGGTGGCAACGCCAATCAGCAACGACTGTTTGCCCGCCAGTTGTTGT
GCCACGCGGTTGGGAATGTAATTCAGCTCCGCCATCGCCGCTTCCACTTTTTCCCGCGTTTTCGCAGAAA
CGTGGCTGGCCTGGTTCACCACGCGGGAAACGGTCTGATAAGAGACACCGGCATACTCTGCGACATCGTA
TAACGTTACTGGTTTCACATTCACCACCCTGAATTGACTCTCTTCCGGGCGCTATCATGCCATACCGCGA
AAGGTTTTGCGCCATTCGATGGTGTCCGGGATCTCGACGCTCTCCCTTATGCGACTCCTGCATTAGGAAG
CAGCCCAGTAGTAGGTTGAGGCCGTTGAGCACCGCCGCCGCAAGGAATGGTGCATGCAAGGAGATGGCGC
CCAACAGTCCCCCGGCCACGGGGCCTGCCACCATACCCACGCCGAAACAAGCGCTCATGAGCCCGAAGTG
GCGAGCCCGATCTTCCCCATCGGTGATGTCGGCGATATAGGCGCCAGCAACCGCACCTGTGGCGCCGGTG
ATGCCGGCCACGATGCGTCCGGCGTAGAGGATCGAGATCTCGATCCCGCGAAAT
Features (pLannotate 1.2.2; 20 found; start..end, strand, type, name):
      1..19      +  promoter       T7 promoter: promoter for bacteriophage T7 RNA polymerase
     20..44      +  protein_bind   lac operator: The lac repressor binds to the lac operator to inhibit transcription in E. coli. This inhibition can be relieved by adding lactose or isopropyl-β-D-thiogalactopyranoside (IPTG). lac repressor encoded by lacI
     59..81      +  RBS            RBS: efficient ribosome binding site from bacteriophage T7 gene 10 (Olins and Rangwala, 1989)
    100..116     +  CDS            capTEV™ (fragment): composite tag for in vivo biotinylation, TEV protease cleavage, and 6xHis tagging
    169..492     +  CDS            PAN3 (fragment): PAN3_CHATD - Experimental evidence at protein level: Swiss-Prot protein existence level 1. Regulatory subunit of the poly(A)-nuclease (PAN) deadenylation complex, one of two cytoplasmic mRNA deadenylases involved in mRNA turnover. PAN specifically shortens poly(A) tails of RNA and the activity is stimulated by poly(A)-binding protein PAB1. PAN deadenylation is followed by rapid degradation of the shortened mRNA tails by the CCR4-NOT complex. Deadenylated mRNAs are then degraded by two alternative mechanisms, namely exosome-mediated 3'-5' exonucleolytic degradation, or deadenlyation-dependent m
    533..582     +  CDS            SET1 (fragment): solubility-enhancement tag derived from T7 phage gene 10B
    590..637     +  terminator     T7 terminator: transcription terminator for bacteriophage T7 RNA polymerase
    660..764     -  CDS            TcR (fragment): tetracycline efflux protein; tet; confers resistance to tetracycline
    812..840     -  promoter       tet promoter: E. coli promoter for tetracycline efflux protein gene
    953..1057    +  promoter       AmpR promoter: bla
   1058..1918    +  CDS            AmpR: β-lactamase; bla; confers resistance to ampicillin, carbenicillin, and related antibiotics
   2089..2677    +  rep_origin     ori: high-copy-number ColE1/pMB1/pBR322/pUC origin of replication
   2863..3002    -  misc_feature   bom: basis of mobility region from pBR322
   3104..3295    -  CDS            rop: Rop protein, which maintains plasmids at low copy number; rop
   3312..3692    +  CDS            YPB1_ECOLX: Protein predicted: Swiss-Prot protein existence level 4. From Escherichia coli.
   3934..4558    -  CDS            TcR (fragment): tetracycline efflux protein; tet; confers resistance to tetracycline
   4573..4594    -  protein_bind   CAP binding site: CAP binding activates transcription in the presence of cAMP. E. coli catabolite activator protein
   4607..5688    -  CDS            lacI: lac repressor; lacI; The lac repressor binds to the lac operator to inhibit transcription in E. coli. This inhibition can be relieved by adding lactose or isopropyl-β-D-thiogalactopyranoside (IPTG).
   5689..5766    -  promoter       lacI promoter: lacI
   5774..6053    -  CDS            TcR (fragment): tetracycline efflux protein; tet; confers resistance to tetracycline
