[The description below was written by a language model from this plasmid's Addgene catalogue record and pLannotate feature annotations shown in this document.]
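Description:
pnEA-NvH-CtPAN3_448-555_Y is a 6,074 nt bacterial expression plasmid for producing residues 448–555 of PAN3 from the thermophilic fungus Chaetomium thermophilum in E. coli. The catalogue lists the backbone as unknown, but the annotated features show a pET-like, pBR322-derived architecture: a ColE1/pMB1-type origin accompanied by the bom region and the rop gene, which is consistent with the recorded low copy number. There are also several remnant fragments of the tetracycline resistance gene that are not expected to be functional. Selection is by ampicillin through an intact β-lactamase gene with its own promoter.

The expression cassette consists of a T7 promoter followed by a lac operator and the phage T7 gene 10 ribosome binding site, with a T7 terminator downstream. A plasmid-borne lacI gene supplies repressor, so transcription depends on T7 RNA polymerase from a suitable host strain and is inducible with IPTG. The insert is a codon-optimized synthetic cDNA, annotated as a PAN3 fragment. Upstream of it, a short match to a composite His/TEV tag suggests an N-terminal histidine tag, possibly with a protease cleavage site. However, only a fragment is annotated and the record does not describe the tag explicitly. A short match to a T7 gene 10-derived sequence between the insert and the terminator is probably vector-derived rather than a deliberate fusion.

PAN3 is the regulatory subunit of the PAN2–PAN3 deadenylase complex that shortens mRNA poly(A) tails. The construct comes from work on how a PAN3 dimer recruits PAN2, so it was most likely used for recombinant protein production for structural and biochemical studies, although the record states only bacterial expression.
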