Addgene plasmid #148093: pnEA-NvH-CtPAN3_448-555_Y
Purpose: Bacterial Expression of CtPAN3_448-555
Depositing lab: Elisa Izaurralde. Depositing organization: Max Planck Institute for Developmental Biology. Publication: An asymmetric PAN3 dimer recruits a single PAN2 exonuclease to mediate mRNA deadenylation and decay. Jonas S, Christie M, Peter D, Bhandari D, Loh B, Huntzinger E, Weichenrieder O, Izaurralde E. Nat Struct Mol Biol. 2014 Jul;21(7):599-608. doi: 10.1038/nsmb.2837. Epub 2014 Jun 1. PubMed 24880343.
Backbone
  Vector backbone: Unknown
  Vector type: Bacterial Expression
Growth in bacteria
  Bacterial resistance: Ampicillin, 100 μg/mL
  Growth temperature: 37°C
  Growth strain: DH5alpha
  Copy number: Low Copy
Gene/Insert
  Gene/Insert name: CtPAN3_448-555
  Species: Chaetomium thermophilum
  Cloning method: Unknown
Terms and licenses: Academic/Nonprofit Terms; Industry Terms: Not Available to Industry
Depositor comments: codon optimized cDNA from GeneArt Plasmids from this collection were made available to the research community and donated after the lab closed. Please note that the sequence provided by the depositing laboratory may be theoretical/predicted or based on Sanger sequencing results. There may be discrepancies between sequencing results obtained by Addgene and the depositor sequence. If an Addgene verified sequence is not available, please contact before placing your order to request that our lab fully sequence the plasmid.
How to cite: pnEA-NvH-CtPAN3_448-555_Y was a gift from Elisa Izaurralde (Addgene plasmid # 148093 ; http://n2t.net/addgene:148093 ; RRID:Addgene_148093)
